Addgene plasmid #247633: pDQM045
Purpose: to generate mRNA for membrane mScarlet3 for zebrafish
Depositing lab: Gokul Upadhyayula. Depositing organization: University of California, Berkeley. Publication: Systematic comparison of mStayGold and mGold2 variants for live imaging in zebrafish. Tschanz A, Matus DQ, Swinburne I. MicroPubl Biol. 2025 Nov 25;2025:10.17912/micropub.biology.001847. doi: 10.17912/micropub.biology.001847. eCollection 2025. PubMed 41426965.
Backbone
  Vector backbone: pTwist Amp High Copy
  Backbone manufacturer: Twist
  Backbone size w/o insert (bp): 3948
  Total vector size (bp): 5068
  Vector type: zebrafish mRNA expression using SP6
Growth in bacteria
  Bacterial resistance: Ampicillin, 100 μg/mL
  Growth temperature: 37°C
  Growth strain: DH5alpha
  Copy number: High Copy
Gene/Insert
  Gene/Insert name: 2x Lyn Kinase membrane localization sequence
  Species: Synthetic
  Insert size (bp): 126
  Tag / fusion protein: mScarlet3 (C terminal on insert)
  Cloning method: Gibson Cloning
  Sequencing primers: 5′ ATTTAGGTGACACTATAGaCTAGTGC
Resource information
  A portion of this plasmid was derived from a plasmid made by: mScarlet3 (doi: 10.1038/s41592-023-01809-y) was codon optimized using iCodon (https://bazzinilab.shinyapps.io/icodon/) and synthesized at Twist
Terms and licenses: Academic/Nonprofit Terms; Industry Terms: Not Available to Industry
How to cite: pDQM045 was a gift from Gokul Upadhyayula (Addgene plasmid # 247633 ; http://n2t.net/addgene:247633 ; RRID:Addgene_247633)
