[The description below was written by a language model from this plasmid's Addgene catalogue record and pLannotate feature annotations shown in this document.]
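Description:
pDQM045 is a 5,068 bp, high-copy bacterial plasmid built on the commercial pTwist Amp High Copy backbone and designed as a template for in vitro synthesis of mRNA encoding a membrane-targeted red fluorescent protein for use in zebrafish. It is propagated in E. coli through a ColE1/pUC-type origin and selected with ampicillin via the AmpR β-lactamase gene. The backbone also carries rrnG and T7 transcription terminators and short β-globin insulator elements flanking the cloning region, which isolate the insert from plasmid-derived transcription.

The payload begins with a bacteriophage SP6 promoter, which drives run-off transcription by SP6 RNA polymerase. Downstream lies a synthetic 126 bp insert encoding two copies of the Lyn kinase membrane localization sequence, a short N-terminal signal that anchors the protein to the plasma membrane. It is fused at its C terminus to mScarlet3. The automated annotation labels this reading frame as mScarlet, the parent protein, and does not annotate the Lyn repeats separately; the record states that mScarlet3 was codon optimized with iCodon and synthesized, and that assembly was by Gibson cloning. An SV40 polyadenylation signal follows the coding sequence. A CMV enhancer and truncated CMV promoter elements sit immediately upstream of the SP6 promoter, an arrangement reminiscent of pCS2-type vectors that could in principle also allow direct expression from DNA, although the record describes only SP6-based mRNA production.

The stated use is generating mRNA that labels cell membranes red in zebrafish for live imaging; the plasmid was deposited with a study comparing fluorescent protein variants in zebrafish.
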