Features (pLannotate 1.2.2; 17 found; start..end, strand, type, name):
      1..19      +  promoter       SP6 promoter: promoter for bacteriophage SP6 RNA polymerase
    175..837     +  CDS            mScarlet: mScarlet is a basic (constitutively fluorescent) red fluorescent protein published in 2016, derived from synthetic construct. It has moderate acid sensitivity.
    927..1048    -  polyA_signal   SV40 poly(A) signal: SV40 polyadenylation signal
   1071..1140    -  CDS            large T antigen (fragment): large T antigen from SV40 (simian virus 40)
   1163..1209    +  terminator     T7 terminator: transcription terminator for bacteriophage T7 RNA polymerase
   1239..1375    +  terminator     rrnG terminator: transcription terminator from the E. coli ribosomal RNA rrnG operon (Albrechtsen et al., 1991)
   1420..1491    +  misc_feature   3' β-globin insulator: insulator downstream of the human β-globin locus (Farrell et al., 2002)
   1717..2305    -  rep_origin     ori: high-copy-number ColE1/pMB1/pBR322/pUC origin of replication
   2477..2541    -  CDS            bla(M) (fragment): β-lactamase lacking the signal sequence; bla(M); allows cytosolic expression of β-lactamase
   3051..3911    +  CDS            AmpR: β-lactamase; bla; confers resistance to ampicillin, carbenicillin, and related antibiotics
   3924..4060    +  terminator     rrnG terminator: transcription terminator from the E. coli ribosomal RNA rrnG operon (Albrechtsen et al., 1991)
   4212..4283    +  misc_feature   5' β-globin insulator: insulator upstream of the human β-globin locus (Farrell et al., 2002)
   4288..4334    -  terminator     T7 terminator: transcription terminator for bacteriophage T7 RNA polymerase
   4352..4400    -  polyA_signal   poly(A) signal: synthetic polyadenylation signal
   4481..4784    +  enhancer       CMV enhancer: human cytomegalovirus immediate early enhancer
   4857..4874    -  promoter       CMV promoter (fragment): human cytomegalovirus (CMV) immediate early promoter
   4937..4988    +  promoter       CMVd2 promoter: truncated human cytomegalovirus (CMV) immediate early promoter that yields moderately reduced expression relative to the full-length promoter
>Addgene plasmid #247633 | pDQM045 | addgene full sequence | sequence record 498536 | Addgene NGS Result
ATTTAGGTGACACTATAGACTAGTGCCACCATGGGCTGCATCAAGAGCAAGCGTAAGGACAACCTGAACG
ATGATGAAGCTGCTATGGGATGTATCAAATCTAAGCGTAAGGATAACCTTAATGATGATGAGGGAGCAGC
TGCTCCCGCTGCTGCTGGATCCATGGATAGCACCGAAGCGGTCATTAAAGAATTTATGCGCTTTAAGGTC
CACATGGAGGGCAGCATGAACGGCCACGAATTCGAAATTGAGGGTGAAGGCGAAGGCCGTCCTTACGAAG
GCACCCAAACCGCGAAACTGCGTGTGACAAAAGGCGGCCCGCTGCCGTTCAGCTGGGATATCCTGAGCCC
GCAGTTTATGTATGGCAGCCGTGCGTTTACCAAGCATCCGGCAGATATTCCCGATTACTGGAAGCAGAGC
TTTCCTGAAGGATTTAAATGGGAACGTGTGATGAACTTCGAAGATGGCGGCGCTGTGAGCGTGGCGCAGG
ATACCAGCCTGGAAGATGGCACCCTGATTTATAAAGTCAAACTGCGCGGAACCAACTTTCCACCGGATGG
CCCGGTGATGCAAAAGAAGACCATGGGCTGGGAAGCGTCAACCGAACGTCTGTATCCTGAAGATGTCGTC
CTGAAAGGTGATATTAAGATGGCTCTGCGTCTGAAGGATGGAGGCCGCTATCTGGCTGATTTTAAAACCA
CCTATCGTGCGAAAAAGCCGGTGCAGATGCCGGGAGCGTTTAACATTGATCGCAAACTGGATATCACCAG
CCATAATGAAGATTATACCGTCGTGGAACAGTACGAGCGTAGCGTCGCTCGTCATAGCACCGGCGGTAGC
GGCGGCAGCTAAGAATTCATACGTATCCGGAACCGGTGCTAGCTTGACTGACTGAGATACAGCGTACCTT
CAGCTCACAGACATGATAAGATACATTGATGAGTTTGGACAAACCACAACTAGAATGCAGTGAAAAAAAT
GCTTTATTTGTGAAATTTGTGATGCTATTGCTTTATTTGTAACCATTATAAGCTGCAATAAACAAGTTAA
CAACAACAATTGCATTCATTTTATGTTTCAGGTTCAGGGGGAGGTGTGGGAGGTTTTTTAAAGCAAGTAA
AACCTCTACAAATGTGGTATTGGCCCATCTCTATCGGTATCGTAGCATAACCCCTTGGGGCCTCTAAACG
GGTCTTGAGGGGTTTTTTGTGCCCCTCGGGCCGGATTGCTATCTACCGGCATTGGCGCAGAAAAAAATGC
CTGATGCGACGCTGCGCGTCTTATACTCCCACATATGCCAGATTCAGCAACGGATACGGCTTCCCCAACT
TGCCCACTTCCATACGTGTCCTCCTTACCAGAAATTTATCCTTAAGGTCGTCAGCTATCCTGCAGGCGAT
CTCTCGATTTCGATCAAGACATTCCTTTAATGGTCTTTTCTGGACACCACTAGGGGTCAGAAGTAGTTCA
TCAAACTTTCTTCCCTCCCTAATCTCATTGGTTACCTTGGGCTATCGAAACTTAATTAACCAGTCAAGTC
AGCTACTTGGCGAGATCGACTTGTCTGGGTTTCGACTACGCTCAGAATTGCGTCAGTCAAGTTCGATCTG
GTCCTTGCTATTGCACCCGTTCTCCGATTACGAGTTTCATTTAAATCATGTGAGCAAAAGGCCAGCAAAA
GGCCAGGAACCGTAAAAAGGCCGCGTTGCTGGCGTTTTTCCATAGGCTCCGCCCCCCTGACGAGCATCAC
AAAAATCGACGCTCAAGTCAGAGGTGGCGAAACCCGACAGGACTATAAAGATACCAGGCGTTTCCCCCTG
GAAGCTCCCTCGTGCGCTCTCCTGTTCCGACCCTGCCGCTTACCGGATACCTGTCCGCCTTTCTCCCTTC
GGGAAGCGTGGCGCTTTCTCATAGCTCACGCTGTAGGTATCTCAGTTCGGTGTAGGTCGTTCGCTCCAAG
CTGGGCTGTGTGCACGAACCCCCCGTTCAGCCCGACCGCTGCGCCTTATCCGGTAACTATCGTCTTGAGT
CCAACCCGGTAAGACACGACTTATCGCCACTGGCAGCAGCCACTGGTAACAGGATTAGCAGAGCGAGGTA
TGTAGGCGGTGCTACAGAGTTCTTGAAGTGGTGGCCTAACTACGGCTACACTAGAAGAACAGTATTTGGT
ATCTGCGCTCTGCTGAAGCCAGTTACCTTCGGAAAAAGAGTTGGTAGCTCTTGATCCGGCAAACAAACCA
CCGCTGGTAGCGGTGGTTTTTTTGTTTGCAAGCAGCAGATTACGCGCAGAAAAAAAGGATCTCAAGAAGA
TCCTTTGATCTTTTCTACGGGGTCTGACGCTCAGTGGAACGAAAACTCACGTTAAGGGATTTTGGTCATG
AGATTATCAAAAAGGATCTTCACCTAGATCCTTTTAAATTAAAAATGAAGTTTTAAATCAATCTAAAGTA
TATATGAGTAAACTTGGTCTGACAGTTACCAATGCTTAATCAGTGAGGCACCTATCTCAGCGATCTGTCT
ATTTCGTTCATCCATAGTTGCATTTAAATTTCCGAACTCTCCAAGGCCCTCGTCGGAAAATCTTCAAACC
TTTCGTCCGATCCATCTTGCAGGCTACCTCTCGAACGAACTATCGCAAGTCTCTTGGCCGGCCTTGCGCC
TTGGCTATTGCTTGGCAGCGCCTATCGCCAGGTATTACTCCAATCCCGAATATCCGAGATCGGGATCACC
CGAGAGAAGTTCAACCTACATCCTCAATCCCGATCTATCCGAGATCCGAGGAATATCGAAATCGGGGCGC
GCCTGGTGTACCGAGAACGATCCTCTCAGTGCGAGTCTCGACGATCCATATCGTTGCTTGGCAGTCAGCC
AGTCGGAATCCAGCTTGGGACCCAGGAAGTCCAATCGTCAGATATTGTACTCAAGCCTGGTCACGGCAGC
GTACCGATCTGTTTAAACCTAGATATTGATAGTCTGATCGGTCAACGTATAATCGAGTCCTAGCTTTTGC
AAACATCTATCAAGAGACAGGATCAGCAGGAGGCTTTCGCATGAGTATTCAACATTTCCGTGTCGCCCTT
ATTCCCTTTTTTGCGGCATTTTGCCTTCCTGTTTTTGCTCACCCAGAAACGCTGGTGAAAGTAAAAGATG
CTGAAGATCAGTTGGGTGCGCGAGTGGGTTACATCGAACTGGATCTCAACAGCGGTAAGATCCTTGAGAG
TTTTCGCCCCGAAGAACGCTTTCCAATGATGAGCACTTTTAAAGTTCTGCTATGTGGCGCGGTATTATCC
CGTATTGACGCCGGGCAAGAGCAACTCGGTCGCCGCATACACTATTCTCAGAATGACTTGGTTGAGTATT
CACCAGTCACAGAAAAGCATCTTACGGATGGCATGACAGTAAGAGAATTATGCAGTGCTGCCATAACCAT
GAGTGATAACACTGCGGCCAACTTACTTCTGACAACGATTGGAGGACCGAAGGAGCTAACCGCTTTTTTG
CACAACATGGGGGATCATGTAACTCGCCTTGATCGTTGGGAACCGGAGCTGAATGAAGCCATACCAAACG
ACGAGCGTGACACCACGATGCCTGTAGCAATGGCAACAACCTTGCGTAAACTATTAACTGGCGAACTACT
TACTCTAGCTTCCCGGCAACAGTTGATAGACTGGATGGAGGCGGATAAAGTTGCAGGACCACTTCTGCGC
TCGGCCCTTCCGGCTGGCTGGTTTATTGCTGATAAATCTGGAGCCGGTGAGCGTGGGTCTCGCGGTATCA
TTGCAGCACTGGGGCCAGATGGTAAGCCCTCCCGTATCGTAGTTATCTACACGACGGGGAGTCAGGCAAC
TATGGATGAACGAAATAGACAGATCGCTGAGATAGGTGCCTCACTGATTAAGCATTGGTAACCGATTCTA
GGTGCATTGGCGCAGAAAAAAATGCCTGATGCGACGCTGCGCGTCTTATACTCCCACATATGCCAGATTC
AGCAACGGATACGGCTTCCCCAACTTGCCCACTTCCATACGTGTCCTCCTTACCAGAAATTTATCCTTAA
GATCCCGAATCGTTTAAACTCGACTCTGGCTCTATCGAATCTCCGTCGTTTCGAGCTTACGCGAACAGCC
GTGGCGCTCATTTGCTCGTCGGGCATCGAATCTCGTCAGCTATCGTCAGCTTACCTTTTTGGCAGCGATC
GCGGCTCCCGACATCTTGGACCATTAGCTCCACAGGTATCTTCTTCCCTCTAGTGGTCATAACAGCAGCT
TCAGCTACCTCTCAATTCAAAAAACCCCTCAAGACCCGTTTAGAGGCCCCAAGGGGTTATGCTATCAATC
GTTGCGTTACACACACAAAAAACCAACACACATCCATCTTCGATGGATAGCGATTTTATTATCTAACTGC
TGATCGAGTGTAGCCAGATCTAGTAATCAATTACGGGGTCATTAGTTCATAGCCCATATATGGAGTTCCG
CGTTACATAACTTACGGTAAATGGCCCGCCTGGCTGACCGCCCAACGACCCCCGCCCATTGACGTCAATA
ATGACGTATGTTCCCATAGTAACGCCAATAGGGACTTTCCATTGACGTCAATGGGTGGAGTATTTACGGT
AAACTGCCCACTTGGCAGTACATCAAGTGTATCATATGCCAAGTACGCCCCCTATTGACGTCAATGACGG
TAAATGGCCCGCCTGGCATTATGCCCAGTACATGACCTTATGGGACTTTCCTACTTGGCAGTACATCTAC
GTATTAGTCATCGCTATTACCATGCTGATGCGGTTTTGGCAGTACATCAATGGGCGTGGATAGCGGTTTG
ACTCACGGGGATTTCCAAGTCTCCACCCCATTGACGTCAATGGGAGTTTGTTTTGGCACCAAAATCAACG
GGACTTTCCAAAATGTCGTAACAACTCCGCCCCATTGACGCAAATGGGCGGTAGGCGTGTACGGTGGGAG
GTCTATATAAGCAGAGCTGGTTTAGTGAACCGTCAGATCAGATCTTTGTCGATCCTACCATCCACTCGAC
ACACCCGCCAGCGGCCGCTGCCAAGCTT
